Addgene plasmid #192569: hSyn-Aion-citrine
Purpose: AAV-vector for optogenetic long-term silencing of neurons
Depositing lab: Simon Wiegert. Depositing organization: Universitaetsklinikum Hamburg-Eppendorf. Publication: Aion is a bistable anion-conducting channelrhodopsin that provides temporally extended and reversible neuronal silencing. Rodriguez-Rozada S, Wietek J, Tenedini F, Sauter K, Dhiman N, Hegemann P, Soba P, Wiegert JS. Commun Biol. 2022 Jul 9;5(1):687. doi: 10.1038/s42003-022-03636-x. PubMed 35810216.
Backbone
  Vector backbone: pAAV2
  Backbone size w/o insert (bp): 4363
  Vector type: Mammalian Expression, AAV
Growth in bacteria
  Bacterial resistance: Ampicillin, 100 μg/mL
  Growth temperature: 37°C
  Growth strain: NEB Stable
  Copy number: High Copy
Gene/Insert
  Gene/Insert name: Aion
  Species: Synthetic; Chlamydomonas reinhardtii
  Insert size (bp): 1659
  Mutation: T59S, E83N, E90Q, E101S, V117R, E123S, C128A,D156C, T159G, G163A, V242R, T246N, N258Q, E273S
  Promoter: human synapsin
  Tag / fusion protein: Citrine (C terminal on insert)
  Cloning method: Restriction Enzyme; 5′ cloning site EcoRI (not destroyed); 3′ cloning site HindIII (not destroyed)
Terms and licenses: Academic/Nonprofit Terms; Industry Terms: Not Available to Industry
How to cite: hSyn-Aion-citrine was a gift from Simon Wiegert (Addgene plasmid # 192569 ; http://n2t.net/addgene:192569 ; RRID:Addgene_192569)
