[The description below was written by a language model from this plasmid's Addgene catalogue record and pLannotate feature annotations shown in this document.]
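Description:
hSyn-Aion-citrine is an AAV transfer plasmid built on a pAAV2 backbone for neuron-specific expression of the inhibitory optogenetic tool Aion. It is propagated in E. coli through a high-copy ColE1/pUC-type origin with ampicillin selection from a β-lactamase cassette, and the backbone also carries an f1 phage origin. The short lacZα, lacI and SV40 large T antigen matches in the annotation appear to be small backbone remnants rather than functional genes.

The expression cassette lies between two AAV2 inverted terminal repeats, which are the cis elements needed for replication and packaging of the intervening DNA into recombinant AAV particles when helper functions are supplied in trans. Inside the ITRs, the human synapsin I promoter restricts expression to neurons and drives Aion, a synthetic channelrhodopsin derived from Chlamydomonas reinhardtii channelrhodopsin-2. The annotation software recognises only fragments of ChR2 in this region, which is consistent with the heavy engineering of the coding sequence. The record lists fourteen substitutions, including changes at C128 and D156. According to the associated publication title, the resulting protein is a bistable anion-conducting channel that gives temporally extended and reversible neuronal silencing. Citrine, a yellow fluorescent protein, is fused to the C terminus so that expressing cells can be identified. A WPRE downstream of the fusion enhances transcript stability and expression, and a bovine growth hormone polyadenylation signal terminates the transcript.

The stated purpose is optogenetic long-term silencing of neurons, either by producing AAV for delivery or by direct mammalian expression.
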