Features (pLannotate 1.2.2; 15 found; start..end, strand, type, name):
    182..770     -  rep_origin     ori: high-copy-number ColE1/pMB1/pBR322/pUC origin of replication
    941..1801    -  CDS            AmpR: β-lactamase; bla; confers resistance to ampicillin, carbenicillin, and related antibiotics
   1802..1906    -  promoter       AmpR promoter: bla
   1959..2387    -  rep_origin     f1 ori (sequence partly withheld): f1 bacteriophage origin of replication; arrow indicates direction of (+) strand synthesis
   2392..2461    -  CDS            lacZα (fragment): LacZα fragment of β-galactosidase; lacZ fragment
   2456..2588    -  repeat_region  AAV2 ITR (fragment): inverted terminal repeat of adeno-associated virus serotype 2 inverted
   2688..3135    +  promoter       hSyn promoter: human synapsin I promoter; confers neuron-specific expression (Kügler et al., 2003)
   3161..3194    +  CDS            ChR2(H134R) (fragment): H134R mutant of an N-terminal fragment of channelrhodopsin-2 from the alga Chlamydomonas reinhardtii (Nagel et al., 2005) blue light-activated cation channel
   3732..4087    +  CDS            ChR2 (fragment): N-terminal fragment of channelrhodopsin-2 from the alga Chlamydomonas reinhardtii (Nagel et al., 2003) blue light-activated cation channel
   4100..4816    +  CDS            Citrine: Citrine is a basic (constitutively fluorescent) yellow fluorescent protein published in 2001, derived from Aequorea victoria. It has moderate acid sensitivity.
   4832..5420    +  misc_feature   WPRE: woodchuck hepatitis virus posttranscriptional regulatory element
   5461..5668    +  polyA_signal   bGH poly(A) signal: bovine growth hormone polyadenylation signal
   5699..5767    -  CDS            large T antigen (fragment): large T antigen from SV40 (simian virus 40)
   5838..5971    +  repeat_region  AAV2 ITR: inverted terminal repeat of adeno-associated virus serotype 2 inverted
   5965..6021    -  CDS            lacI (fragment): lac repressor; lacI; The lac repressor binds to the lac operator to inhibit transcription in E. coli. This inhibition can be relieved by adding lactose or isopropyl-β-D-thiogalactopyranoside (IPTG).
>Addgene plasmid #192569 | hSyn-Aion-citrine | addgene full sequence | sequence record 379167 | Addgene NGS Result
CTTCCGCTTCCTCGCTCACTGACTCGCTGCGCTCGGTCGTTCGGCTGCGGCGAGCGGTATCAGCTCACTC
AAAGGCGGTAATACGGTTATCCACAGAATCAGGGGATAACGCAGGAAAGAACATGTGAGCAAAAGGCCAG
CAAAAGGCCAGGAACCGTAAAAAGGCCGCGTTGCTGGCGTTTTTCCATAGGCTCCGCCCCCCTGACGAGC
ATCACAAAAATCGACGCTCAAGTCAGAGGTGGCGAAACCCGACAGGACTATAAAGATACCAGGCGTTTCC
CCCTGGAAGCTCCCTCGTGCGCTCTCCTGTTCCGACCCTGCCGCTTACCGGATACCTGTCCGCCTTTCTC
CCTTCGGGAAGCGTGGCGCTTTCTCATAGCTCACGCTGTAGGTATCTCAGTTCGGTGTAGGTCGTTCGCT
CCAAGCTGGGCTGTGTGCACGAACCCCCCGTTCAGCCCGACCGCTGCGCCTTATCCGGTAACTATCGTCT
TGAGTCCAACCCGGTAAGACACGACTTATCGCCACTGGCAGCAGCCACTGGTAACAGGATTAGCAGAGCG
AGGTATGTAGGCGGTGCTACAGAGTTCTTGAAGTGGTGGCCTAACTACGGCTACACTAGAAGAACAGTAT
TTGGTATCTGCGCTCTGCTGAAGCCAGTTACCTTCGGAAAAAGAGTTGGTAGCTCTTGATCCGGCAAACA
AACCACCGCTGGTAGCGGTGGTTTTTTTGTTTGCAAGCAGCAGATTACGCGCAGAAAAAAAGGATCTCAA
GAAGATCCTTTGATCTTTTCTACGGGGTCTGACGCTCAGTGGAACGAAAACTCACGTTAAGGGATTTTGG
TCATGAGATTATCAAAAAGGATCTTCACCTAGATCCTTTTAAATTAAAAATGAAGTTTTAAATCAATCTA
AAGTATATATGAGTAAACTTGGTCTGACAGTTACCAATGCTTAATCAGTGAGGCACCTATCTCAGCGATC
TGTCTATTTCGTTCATCCATAGTTGCCTGACTCCCCGTCGTGTAGATAACTACGATACGGGAGGGCTTAC
CATCTGGCCCCAGTGCTGCAATGATACCGCGAGACCCACGCTCACCGGCTCCAGATTTATCAGCAATAAA
CCAGCCAGCCGGAAGGGCCGAGCGCAGAAGTGGTCCTGCAACTTTATCCGCCTCCATCCAGTCTATTAAT
TGTTGCCGGGAAGCTAGAGTAAGTAGTTCGCCAGTTAATAGTTTGCGCAACGTTGTTGCCATTGCTACAG
GCATCGTGGTGTCACGCTCGTCGTTTGGTATGGCTTCATTCAGCTCCGGTTCCCAACGATCAAGGCGAGT
TACATGATCCCCCATGTTGTGCAAAAAAGCGGTTAGCTCCTTCGGTCCTCCGATCGTTGTCAGAAGTAAG
TTGGCCGCAGTGTTATCACTCATGGTTATGGCAGCACTGCATAATTCTCTTACTGTCATGCCATCCGTAA
GATGCTTTTCTGTGACTGGTGAGTACTCAACCAAGTCATTCTGAGAATAGTGTATGCGGCGACCGAGTTG
CTCTTGCCCGGCGTCAATACGGGATAATACCGCGCCACATAGCAGAACTTTAAAAGTGCTCATCATTGGA
AAACGTTCTTCGGGGCGAAAACTCTCAAGGATCTTACCGCTGTTGAGATCCAGTTCGATGTAACCCACTC
GTGCACCCAACTGATCTTCAGCATCTTTTACTTTCACCAGCGTTTCTGGGTGAGCAAAAACAGGAAGGCA
AAATGCCGCAAAAAAGGGAATAAGGGCGACACGGAAATGTTGAATACTCATACTCTTCCTTTTTCAATAT
TATTGAAGCATTTATCAGGGTTATTGTCTCATGAGCGGATACATATTTGAATGTATTTAGAAAAATAAAC
AAATAGGGGTTCCGCGCACATTTCCCCGAAAAGTGCCACCTAAATTGTAAGCGTTAATATTTTGTTAAAA
TTCGCGTTAAATTTTTGTTAAATCAGCTCATTTTTTAACCAATAGGCCGAAATCGGCAAAATCCCTTATA
AATCAAAAGAATAGACCGAGATAGGGT
[37 nt withheld, positions 2058-2094]
AAAGAACGTGGACTCCAACGTCAAAGG
[49 nt withheld, positions 2122-2170]
T
[91 nt withheld, positions 2172-2262]
G
[124 nt withheld, positions 2264-2387]
CCCATTCGCCATTCAGGCTGCGCAACTGTTGGGAAGGGCGATCGGTGCGGGCCTCTTCGCTATTACGCCA
GCTGCGCGCTCGCTCGCTCACTGAGGCCGCCCGGGCAAAGCCCGGGCGTCGGGCGACCTTTGGTCGCCCG
GCCTCAGTGAGCGAGCGAGCGCGCAGAGAGGGAGTGGCCAACTCCATCACTAGGGGTTCCTTGTAGTTAA
TGATTAACCCGCCATGCTACTTATCTACGTAGCCATGCTCTAGGAAGATCGTAGGTTAATTAATCTAGAC
TGCAGAGGGCCCTGCGTATGAGTGCAAGTGGGTTTTAGGACCAGGATGAGGCGGGGTGGGGGTGCCTACC
TGACGACCGACCCCGACCCACTGGACAAGCACCCAACCCCCATTCCCCAAATTGCGCATCCCCTATCAGA
GAGGGGGAGGGGAAACAGGATGCGGCGAGGCGCGTGCGCACTGCCAGCTTCAGCACCGCGGACAGTGCCT
TCGCCCCCGCCTGGCGGCGCGCGCCACCGCCGCCTCAGCACTGAAGGCGCGCTGACGTCACTCGCCGGTC
CCCCGCAAACTCCCCTTCCCGGCCACCTTGGTCGCGTCCGCGCCGCCGCCGGCCCAGCCGGACCGCACCA
CGCGAGGCGCGAGATAGGGGGGCACGGGCGCGACCATCTGCGCTGCGGCGCCGGCGACTCAGCGCTGCCT
CAGTCTGCGGTGGGCAGCGGAGGAGTCGTGTCGTGCCTGAGAGCGCAGTCGAATTCAAGCTGCTAGCGCC
ACCATGGACTATGGCGGCGCTTTGTCTGCCGTCGGACTCTTCCAAACCTCATACACTCTTGAGAACAATG
GTTCTGTTATTTGCATCCCGAACAACGGCCAGTGCTTCTGCTTGGCTTGGCTTAAATCCAACGGAACAAA
TGCCGAGAAGTTGGCTGCCAACATTCTGCAGTGGATTTCTTTTGCGCTTTCAGCGCTCTGCCTGATGTTC
TACGGCTACCAGACCTGGAAGTCTACTTGCGGCTGGGAGAACATTTACGTGGCCACGATCCAGATGATCA
AGTTCATCATCGAGTATTTCCATAGCTTTGACGAACCTGCGGTGATCTACTCATCCAACGGCAACAAGAC
CCGGTGGCTTCGTTACGCGAGCTGGCTGCTGACCGCCCCTGTCATTCTTATCCACCTGAGCAACCTTACG
GGTCTGGCGAACGACTATAACAAGCGTACCATGGGTCTGCTGGTGTCATGCATCGGCGGCATCGTGTGGG
CCACCACGGCCGCGCTGTCCAAGGGATACGTCCGTGTCATTTTCTTCCTGATGGGCCTGTGCTACGGCAT
CTACACATTCTTCAACGCAGCCAAGGTCTACATTGAGGCGTACCACACCGTGCCGAAGGGCCGGTGTCGC
CAGGTGGTGACTGGCATGGCTTGGCTCTTCTTCGTATCATGGGGTATGTTCCCCATCCTGTTCATCCTCG
GCCCCGAGGGCTTCGGCGTCCTGAGCCGGTACGGCTCCAACGTCGGCCACACCATCATTGACCTGATGTC
GAAGCAGTGCTGGGGTCTGCTCGGCCACTACCTGCGCGTGCTGATCCACAGCCATATCCTCATCCACGGC
GACATTCGCAAGACCACCAAATTGAACATTGGTGGCACTGAGATTGAGGTCGAGACGCTGGTGGAGGACG
AGGCCGAGGCTGGCGCGGTCGCGGCACTCGAGATGGTGAGCAAGGGCGAGGAGCTGTTCACCGGGGTGGT
GCCCATCCTGGTCGAGCTGGACGGCGACGTAAACGGCCACAAGTTCAGCGTGTCCGGCGAGGGCGAGGGC
GATGCCACCTACGGCAAGCTGACCCTGAAGTTCATCTGCACCACCGGCAAGCTGCCCGTGCCCTGGCCCA
CCCTCGTGACCACCTTCGGCTACGGCCTGATGTGCTTCGCCCGCTACCCCGACCACATGAAGCAGCACGA
CTTCTTCAAGTCCGCCATGCCCGAAGGCTACGTCCAGGAGCGCACCATCTTCTTCAAGGACGACGGCAAC
TACAAGACCCGCGCCGAGGTGAAGTTCGAGGGCGACACCCTGGTGAACCGCATCGAGCTGAAGGGCATCG
ACTTCAAGGAGGACGGCAACATCCTGGGGCACAAGCTGGAGTACAACTACAACAGCCACAACGTCTATAT
CATGGCCGACAAGCAGAAGAACGGCATCAAGGTGAACTTCAAGATCCGCCACAACATCGAGGACGGCAGC
GTGCAGCTCGCCGACCACTACCAGCAGAACACCCCCATCGGCGACGGCCCCGTGCTGCTGCCCGACAACC
ACTACCTGAGCTACCAGTCCGCCCTGAGCAAAGACCCCAACGAGAAGCGCGATCACATGGTCCTGCTGGA
GTTCGTGACCGCCGCCGGGATCACTCTCGGCATGGACGAGCTGTACAAGTAGAAGCTTATCGATAATCAA
CCTCTGGATTACAAAATTTGTGAAAGATTGACTGGTATTCTTAACTATGTTGCTCCTTTTACGCTATGTG
GATACGCTGCTTTAATGCCTTTGTATCATGCTATTGCTTCCCGTATGGCTTTCATTTTCTCCTCCTTGTA
TAAATCCTGGTTGCTGTCTCTTTATGAGGAGTTGTGGCCCGTTGTCAGGCAACGTGGCGTGGTGTGCACT
GTGTTTGCTGACGCAACCCCCACTGGTTGGGGCATTGCCACCACCTGTCAGCTCCTTTCCGGGACTTTCG
CTTTCCCCCTCCCTATTGCCACGGCGGAACTCATCGCCGCCTGCCTTGCCCGCTGCTGGACAGGGGCTCG
GCTGTTGGGCACTGACAATTCCGTGGTGTTGTCGGGGAAATCATCGTCCTTTCCTTGGCTGCTCGCCTGT
GTTGCCACCTGGATTCTGCGCGGGACGTCCTTCTGCTACGTCCCTTCGGCCCTCAATCCAGCGGACCTTC
CTTCCCGCGGCCTGCTGCCGGCTCTGCGGCCTCTTCCGCGTCTTCGCCTTCGCCCTCAGACGAGTCGGAT
CTCCCTTTGGGCCGCCTCCCCGCATCGATACCGTCGACCCGGGCGGCCGCTCATAAAGCTCGACTGTGCC
TTCTAGTTGCCAGCCATCTGTTGTTTGCCCCTCCCCCGTGCCTTCCTTGACCCTGGAAGGTGCCACTCCC
ACTGTCCTTTCCTAATAAAATGAGGAAATTGCATCGCATTGTCTGAGTAGGTGTCATTCTATTCTGGGGG
GTGGGGTGGGGCAGGACAGCAAGGGGGAGGATTGGGAAGACAATAGCAGGCATGCTGGGGATGCGGTCCG
GACTGTACAATTGCATTCATTTTATGTTTCAGGTTCAGGGGGAGATGTGGGAGGTTTTTTAAAGCAAGTA
AAACCTCTACAAATGTGGTAAAATCGATAAGGATCTTCCTAGAGCATGGCTACGTAGATAAGTAGCATGG
CGGGTTAATCATTAACTACAAGGAACCCCTAGTGATGGAGTTGGCCACTCCCTCTCTGCGCGCTCGCTCG
CTCACTGAGGCCGGGCGACCAAAGGTCGCCCGACGCCCGGGCTTTGCCCGGGCGGCCTCAGTGAGCGAGC
GAGCGCGCAGCTGCATTAATGAATCGGCCAACGCGCGGGGAGAGGCGGTTTGCGTATTGGGCGCT
