>Addgene plasmid #192569 | hSyn-Aion-citrine | depositor partial sequence | sequence record 373134 | Aion-Citrine insert
ATGGACTATGGCGGCGCTTTGTCTGCCGTCGGACTCTTCCAAACCTCATACACTCTTGAGAACAATGGTT
CTGTTATTTGCATCCCGAACAACGGCCAGTGCTTCTGCTTGGCTTGGCTTAAATCCAACGGAACAAATGC
CGAGAAGTTGGCTGCCAACATTCTGCAGTGGATTTCTTTTGCGCTTTCAGCGCTCTGCCTGATGTTCTAC
GGCTACCAGACCTGGAAGTCTACTTGCGGCTGGGAGAACATTTACGTGGCCACGATCCAGATGATCAAGT
TCATCATCGAGTATTTCCATAGCTTTGACGAACCTGCGGTGATCTACTCATCCAACGGCAACAAGACCCG
GTGGCTTCGTTACGCGAGCTGGCTGCTGACCGCCCCTGTCATTCTTATCCACCTGAGCAACCTTACGGGT
CTGGCGAACGACTATAACAAGCGTACCATGGGTCTGCTGGTGTCATGCATCGGCGGCATCGTGTGGGCCA
CCACGGCCGCGCTGTCCAAGGGATACGTCCGTGTCATTTTCTTCCTGATGGGCCTGTGCTACGGCATCTA
CACATTCTTCAACGCAGCCAAGGTCTACATTGAGGCGTACCACACCGTGCCGAAGGGCCGGTGTCGCCAG
GTGGTGACTGGCATGGCTTGGCTCTTCTTCGTATCATGGGGTATGTTCCCCATCCTGTTCATCCTCGGCC
CCGAGGGCTTCGGCGTCCTGAGCCGGTACGGCTCCAACGTCGGCCACACCATCATTGACCTGATGTCGAA
GCAGTGCTGGGGTCTGCTCGGCCACTACCTGCGCGTGCTGATCCACAGCCATATCCTCATCCACGGCGAC
ATTCGCAAGACCACCAAATTGAACATTGGTGGCACTGAGATTGAGGTCGAGACGCTGGTGGAGGACGAGG
CCGAGGCTGGCGCGGTCGCGGCACTCGAGATGGTGAGCAAGGGCGAGGAGCTGTTCACCGGGGTGGTGCC
CATCCTGGTCGAGCTGGACGGCGACGTAAACGGCCACAAGTTCAGCGTGTCCGGCGAGGGCGAGGGCGAT
GCCACCTACGGCAAGCTGACCCTGAAGTTCATCTGCACCACCGGCAAGCTGCCCGTGCCCTGGCCCACCC
TCGTGACCACCTTCGGCTACGGCCTGATGTGCTTCGCCCGCTACCCCGACCACATGAAGCAGCACGACTT
CTTCAAGTCCGCCATGCCCGAAGGCTACGTCCAGGAGCGCACCATCTTCTTCAAGGACGACGGCAACTAC
AAGACCCGCGCCGAGGTGAAGTTCGAGGGCGACACCCTGGTGAACCGCATCGAGCTGAAGGGCATCGACT
TCAAGGAGGACGGCAACATCCTGGGGCACAAGCTGGAGTACAACTACAACAGCCACAACGTCTATATCAT
GGCCGACAAGCAGAAGAACGGCATCAAGGTGAACTTCAAGATCCGCCACAACATCGAGGACGGCAGCGTG
CAGCTCGCCGACCACTACCAGCAGAACACCCCCATCGGCGACGGCCCCGTGCTGCTGCCCGACAACCACT
ACCTGAGCTACCAGTCCGCCCTGAGCAAAGACCCCAACGAGAAGCGCGATCACATGGTCCTGCTGGAGTT
CGTGACCGCCGCCGGGATCACTCTCGGCATGGACGAGCTGTACAAGTAG
